>Addgene plasmid #135204 | pME tdTomato-CAAX | addgene full sequence | sequence record 266908 | Addgene NGS Result
ATGCAGCTGGCACGACAGGTTTCCCGACTGGAAAGCGGGCAGTGAGCGCAACGCAATTAATACGCGTACC
GCTAGCCAGGAAGAGTTTGTAGAAACGCAAAAAGGCCATCCGTCAGGATGGCCTTCTGCTTAGTTTGATG
CCTGGCAGTTTATGGCGGGCGTCCTGCCCGCCACCCTCCGGGCCGTTGCTTCACAACGTTCAAATCCGCT
CCCGGCGGATTTGTCCTACTCAGGAGAGCGTTCACCGACAAACAACAGATAAAACGAAAGGCCCAGTCTT
CCGACTGAGCCTTTCGTTTTATTTGATGCCTGGCAGTTCCCTACTCTCGCGTTAACGCTAGCATGGATGT
TTTCCCAGTCACGACGTTGTAAAACGACGGCCAGTCTTAAGCTCGGGCCCCAAATAATGATTTTATTTTG
ACTGATAGTGACCTGTTCGTTGCAACAAATTGATGAGCAATGCTTTTTTATAATGCCAACTTTGTACAAA
AAAGCAGGCTGGACCATGGTGAGCAAGGGCGAGGAGGTCATCAAAGAGTTCATGCGCTTCAAGGTGCGCA
TGGAGGGCTCCATGAACGGCCACGAGTTCGAGATCGAGGGCGAGGGCGAGGGCCGCCCCTACGAGGGCAC
CCAGACCGCCAAGCTGAAGGTGACCAAGGGCGGCCCCCTGCCCTTCGCCTGGGACATCCTGTCCCCCCAG
TTCATGTACGGCTCCAAGGCGTACGTGAAGCACCCCGCCGACATCCCCGATTACAAGAAGCTGTCCTTCC
CCGAGGGCTTCAAGTGGGAGCGCGTGATGAACTTCGAGGACGGCGGTCTGGTGACCGTGACCCAGGACTC
CTCCCTGCAGGACGGCACGCTGATCTACAAGGTGAAGATGCGCGGCACCAACTTCCCCCCCGACGGCCCC
GTAATGCAGAAGAAGACCATGGGCTGGGAGGCCTCCACCGAGCGCCTGTACCCCCGCGACGGCGTGCTGA
AGGGCGAGATCCACCAGGCCCTGAAGCTGAAGGACGGCGGCCACTACCTGGTGGAGTTCAAGACCATCTA
CATGGCCAAGAAGCCCGTGCAACTGCCCGGCTACTACTACGTGGACACCAAGCTGGACATCACCTCCCAC
AACGAGGACTACACCATCGTGGAACAGTACGAGCGCTCCGAGGGCCGCCACCACCTGTTCCTGGGGCATG
GCACCGGCAGCACCGGCAGCGGCAGCTCCGGCACCGCCTCCTCCGAGGACAACAACATGGCCGTCATCAA
AGAGTTCATGCGCTTCAAGGTGCGCATGGAGGGCTCCATGAACGGCCACGAGTTCGAGATCGAGGGCGAG
GGCGAGGGCCGCCCCTACGAGGGCACCCAGACCGCCAAGCTGAAGGTGACCAAGGGCGGCCCCCTGCCCT
TCGCCTGGGACATCCTGTCCCCCCAGTTCATGTACGGCTCCAAGGCGTACGTGAAGCACCCCGCCGACAT
CCCCGATTACAAGAAGCTGTCCTTCCCCGAGGGCTTCAAGTGGGAGCGCGTGATGAACTTCGAGGACGGC
GGTCTGGTGACCGTGACCCAGGACTCCTCCCTGCAGGACGGCACGCTGATCTACAAGGTGAAGATGCGCG
GCACCAACTTCCCCCCCGACGGCCCCGTAATGCAGAAGAAGACCATGGGCTGGGAGGCCTCCACCGAGCG
CCTGTACCCCCGCGACGGCGTGCTGAAGGGCGAGATCCACCAGGCCCTGAAGCTGAAGGACGGCGGCCAC
TACCTGGTGGAGTTCAAGACCATCTACATGGCCAAGAAGCCCGTGCAACTGCCCGGCTACTACTACGTGG
ACACCAAGCTGGACATCACCTCCCACAACGAGGACTACACCATCGTGGAACAGTACGAGCGCTCCGAGGG
CCGCCACCACCTGTTCCTGTACGGCATGGACGAGCTCTACAAGAAGCTGAACCCTCCTGATGAGAGTGGC
CCCGGCTGCATGAGCTGCAAGTGTGTGCTCTCCTAGATCTACCCAGCTTTCTTGTACAAAGTTGGCATTA
TAAGAAAGCATTGCTTATCAATTTGTTGCAACGAACAGGTCACTATCAGTCAAAATAAAATCATTATTTG
CCATCCAGCTGATATCCCCTATAGTGAGTCGTATTACATGGTCATAGCTGTTTCCTGGCAGCTCTGGCCC
GTGTCTCAAAATCTCTGATGTTACATTGCACAAGATAAAAATATATCATCATGAACAATAAAACTGTCTG
CTTACATAAACAGTAATACAAGGGGTGTTATGAGCCATATTCAACGGGAAACGTCGAGGCCGCGATTAAA
TTCCAACATGGATGCTGATTTATATGGGTATAAATGGGCTCGCGATAATGTCGGGCAATCAGGTGCGACA
ATCTATCGCTTGTATGGGAAGCCCGATGCGCCAGAGTTGTTTCTGAAACATGGCAAAGGTAGCGTTGCCA
ATGATGTTACAGATGAGATGGTCAGACTAAACTGGCTGACGGAATTTATGCCTCTTCCGACCATCAAGCA
TTTTATCCGTACTCCTGATGATGCATGGTTACTCACCACTGCGATCCCCGGAAAAACAGCATTCCAGGTA
TTAGAAGAATATCCTGATTCAGGTGAAAATATTGTTGATGCGCTGGCAGTGTTCCTGCGCCGGTTGCATT
CGATTCCTGTTTGTAATTGTCCTTTTAACAGCGATCGCGTATTTCGTCTCGCTCAGGCGCAATCACGAAT
GAATAACGGTTTGGTTGATGCGAGTGATTTTGATGACGAGCGTAATGGCTGGCCTGTTGAACAAGTCTGG
AAAGAAATGCATAAACTTTTGCCATTCTCACCGGATTCAGTCGTCACTCATGGTGATTTCTCACTTGATA
ACCTTATTTTTGACGAGGGGAAATTAATAGGTTGTATTGATGTTGGACGAGTCGGAATCGCAGACCGATA
CCAGGATCTTGCCATCCTATGGAACTGCCTCGGTGAGTTTTCTCCTTCATTACAGAAACGGCTTTTTCAA
AAATATGGTATTGATAATCCTGATATGAATAAATTGCAGTTTCATTTGATGCTCGATGAGTTTTTCTAAT
CAGAATTGGTTAATTGGTTGTAACACTGGCAGAGCATTACGCTGACTTGACGGGACGGCGCAAGCTCATG
ACCAAAATCCCTTAACGTGAGTTACGCGTCGTTCCACTGAGCGTCAGACCCCGTAGAAAAGATCAAAGGA
TCTTCTTGAGATCCTTTTTTTCTGCGCGTAATCTGCTGCTTGCAAACAAAAAAACCACCGCTACCAGCGG
TGGTTTGTTTGCCGGATCAAGAGCTACCAACTCTTTTTCCGAAGGTAACTGGCTTCAGCAGAGCGCAGAT
ACCAAATACTGTTCTTCTAGTGTAGCCGTAGTTAGGCCACCACTTCAAGAACTCTGTAGCACCGCCTACA
TACCTCGCTCTGCTAATCCTGTTACCAGTGGCTGCTGCCAGTGGCGATAAGTCGTGTCTTACCGGGTTGG
ACTCAAGACGATAGTTACCGGATAAGGCGCAGCGGTCGGGCTGAACGGGGGGTTCGTGCACACAGCCCAG
CTTGGAGCGAACGACCTACACCGAACTGAGATACCTACAGCGTGAGCTATGAGAAAGCGCCACGCTTCCC
GAAGGGAGAAAGGCGGACAGGTATCCGGTAAGCGGCAGGGTCGGAACAGGAGAGCGCACGAGGGAGCTTC
CAGGGGGAAACGCCTGGTATCTTTATAGTCCTGTCGGGTTTCGCCACCTCTGACTTGAGCGTCGATTTTT
GTGATGCTCGTCAGGGGGGCGGAGCCTATGGAAAAACGCCAGCAACGCGGCCTTTTTACGGTTCCTGGCC
TTTTGCTGGCCTTTTGCTCACATGTTCTTTCCTGCGTTATCCCCTGATTCTGTGGATAACCGTATTACCG
CCTTTGAGTGAGCTGATACCGCTCGCCGCAGCCGAACGACCGAGCGCAGCGAGTCAGTGAGCGAGGAAGC
GGAAGAGCGCCCAATACGCAAACCGCCTCTCCCCGCGCGTTGGCCGATTCATTA
Features (pLannotate 1.2.2; 11 found; start..end, strand, type, name):
    100..127     -  terminator     rrnB T2 terminator: transcription terminator T2 from the E. coli rrnB gene
    259..302     +  terminator     rrnB T1 terminator: Escherichia coli rrnB; transcription terminator T1 from the E. coli rrnB gene
    349..385     -  CDS            lacZα (fragment): LacZα fragment of β-galactosidase; lacZ fragment
    401..500     +  protein_bind   attL1: mutant version of attL; recombination site for the Gateway® LR reaction LR Clonase™
    506..1933    +  CDS            tdTomato: tdTomato is a basic (constitutively fluorescent) orange fluorescent protein published in 2004, derived from Discosoma sp.. It is reported to be a somewhat slowly-maturing tandem dimer with low acid sensitivity.
   1933..1994    +  CDS            H-Ras (fragment): human small GTPase proto-oncoprotein
   2001..2100    -  protein_bind   attL2: mutant version of attL; recombination site for the Gateway® LR reaction LR Clonase™
   2118..2136    -  promoter       T7 promoter: promoter for bacteriophage T7 RNA polymerase
   2270..3079    +  CDS            KanR: aminoglycoside phosphotransferase; aph(3')-Ia; confers resistance to kanamycin in bacteria or G418 (Geneticin®) in eukaryotes
   3226..3814    +  rep_origin     ori: high-copy-number ColE1/pMB1/pBR322/pUC origin of replication
   3997..45      +  CDS            lacI (fragment) (across the origin): lac repressor; lacI; The lac repressor binds to the lac operator to inhibit transcription in E. coli. This inhibition can be relieved by adding lactose or isopropyl-β-D-thiogalactopyranoside (IPTG).
