[The description below was written by a language model from this plasmid's Addgene catalogue record and pLannotate feature annotations shown in this document.]
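Description:
pME tdTomato-CAAX is a Gateway middle-entry clone built on the pDONR 221 backbone, about 4 kb in size. It is propagated in E. coli as a high-copy plasmid through a ColE1/pUC-type origin and selected with kanamycin via an aminoglycoside phosphotransferase (KanR) gene. The rrnB T1 and T2 transcription terminators upstream of the cloning region are standard pDONR elements that insulate the insert from read-through transcription. The short lacZα and lacI fragments and the T7 promoter flanking the cassette are backbone remnants rather than functional parts of the payload.

The payload sits between attL1 and attL2 recombination sites and consists of the tdTomato coding sequence, a bright tandem-dimer red/orange fluorescent protein derived from Discosoma sp. It is followed directly by a short fragment of human H-Ras. Given the construct's name, this fragment supplies the C-terminal CAAX prenylation motif, which directs lipid modification and anchors the fluorescent protein to cellular membranes, so that cell outlines are labelled rather than the cytoplasm.

The entry clone carries no eukaryotic promoter or polyadenylation signal of its own and is therefore not an expression vector. Instead, the attL sites allow an LR Clonase reaction to transfer the tdTomato-CAAX cassette into a destination vector. The "pME" designation suggests use as the middle element in multisite Gateway assemblies, where it would be combined with a 5' promoter entry clone and a 3' entry clone. The record describes its purpose simply as a red fluorescent tag and does not specify particular promoters or destination vectors.
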