Addgene plasmid #135204: pME tdTomato-CAAX
Purpose: Red fluorescent tag
Depositing lab: David Tobin. Depositing organization: Duke University. Publication: Interception of host angiogenic signalling limits mycobacterial growth. Oehlers SH, Cronan MR, Scott NR, Thomas MI, Okuda KS, Walton EM, Beerman RW, Crosier PS, Tobin DM. Nature. 2015 Jan 29;517(7536):612-5. doi: 10.1038/nature13967. Epub 2014 Nov 24. PubMed 25470057.
Backbone
  Vector backbone: pDONR 221
  Vector type: Synthetic Biology
Growth in bacteria
  Bacterial resistance: Kanamycin, 50 μg/mL
  Growth temperature: 37°C
  Growth strain: DH5alpha
  Copy number: High Copy
Gene/Insert
  Gene/Insert name: tdTomato
  Species: Discosoma sp.
  Cloning method: Gateway Cloning
Terms and licenses: Academic/Nonprofit Terms; Industry Terms: Not Available to Industry
How to cite: pME tdTomato-CAAX was a gift from David Tobin (Addgene plasmid # 135204 ; http://n2t.net/addgene:135204 ; RRID:Addgene_135204)
