>Addgene plasmid #135204 | pME tdTomato-CAAX | depositor partial sequence | sequence record 260131 | tdTomato silent Sac1
ATGGTGAGCAAGGGCGAGGAGGTCATCAAAGAGTTCATGCGCTTCAAGGTGCGCATGGAGGGCTCCATGA
ACGGCCACGAGTTCGAGATCGAGGGCGAGGGCGAGGGCCGCCCCTACGAGGGCACCCAGACCGCCAAGCT
GAAGGTGACCAAGGGCGGCCCCCTGCCCTTCGCCTGGGACATCCTGTCCCCCCAGTTCATGTACGGCTCC
AAGGCGTACGTGAAGCACCCCGCCGACATCCCCGATTACAAGAAGCTGTCCTTCCCCGAGGGCTTCAAGT
GGGAGCGCGTGATGAACTTCGAGGACGGCGGTCTGGTGACCGTGACCCAGGACTCCTCCCTGCAGGACGG
CACGCTGATCTACAAGGTGAAGATGCGCGGCACCAACTTCCCCCCCGACGGCCCCGTAATGCAGAAGAAG
ACCATGGGCTGGGAGGCCTCCACCGAGCGCCTGTACCCCCGCGACGGCGTGCTGAAGGGCGAGATCCACC
AGGCCCTGAAGCTGAAGGACGGCGGCCACTACCTGGTGGAGTTCAAGACCATCTACATGGCCAAGAAGCC
CGTGCAACTGCCCGGCTACTACTACGTGGACACCAAGCTGGACATCACCTCCCACAACGAGGACTACACC
ATCGTGGAACAGTACGAGCGCTCCGAGGGCCGCCACCACCTGTTCCTGGGGCATGGCACCGGCAGCACCG
GCAGCGGCAGCTCCGGCACCGCCTCCTCCGAGGACAACAACATGGCCGTCATCAAAGAGTTCATGCGCTT
CAAGGTGCGCATGGAGGGCTCCATGAACGGCCACGAGTTCGAGATCGAGGGCGAGGGCGAGGGCCGCCCC
TACGAGGGCACCCAGACCGCCAAGCTGAAGGTGACCAAGGGCGGCCCCCTGCCCTTCGCCTGGGACATCC
TGTCCCCCCAGTTCATGTACGGCTCCAAGGCGTACGTGAAGCACCCCGCCGACATCCCCGATTACAAGAA
GCTGTCCTTCCCCGAGGGCTTCAAGTGGGAGCGCGTGATGAACTTCGAGGACGGCGGTCTGGTGACCGTG
ACCCAGGACTCCTCCCTGCAGGACGGCACGCTGATCTACAAGGTGAAGATGCGCGGCACCAACTTCCCCC
CCGACGGCCCCGTAATGCAGAAGAAGACCATGGGCTGGGAGGCCTCCACCGAGCGCCTGTACCCCCGCGA
CGGCGTGCTGAAGGGCGAGATCCACCAGGCCCTGAAGCTGAAGGACGGCGGCCACTACCTGGTGGAGTTC
AAGACCATCTACATGGCCAAGAAGCCCGTGCAACTGCCCGGCTACTACTACGTGGACACCAAGCTGGACA
TCACCTCCCACAACGAGGACTACACCATCGTGGAACAGTACGAGCGCTCCGAGGGCCGCCACCACCTGTT
CCTGTACGGCATGGACGAGCTCTACAAG
