>Addgene plasmid #135204 | pME tdTomato-CAAX | depositor partial sequence | sequence record 260132 | CAAX
AAGCTGAACCCTCCTGATGAGAGTGGCCCCGGCTGCATGAGCTGCAAGTGTGTGCTCTCC
